Addgene plasmid #11254: pBABE-hygro CDK4 R24C
Depositing lab: Bob Weinberg. Depositing organization: Whitehead Institute for Biomedical Research. Publication: Enumeration of the simian virus 40 early region elements necessary for human cell transformation. Hahn WC, Dessain SK, Brooks MW, King JE, Elenbaas B, Sabatini DM, DeCaprio JA, Weinberg RA. Mol Cell Biol 2002 Apr;22(7):2111-23. 10.1128/MCB.22.7.2111-2123.2002 PubMed 11884599.
Backbone
  Vector backbone: pBABE-hygro
  Backbone size w/o insert (bp): 5558
  Vector type: Mammalian Expression, Retroviral
  Selectable markers: Hygromycin
Growth in bacteria
  Bacterial resistance: Ampicillin, 100 μg/mL
  Growth temperature: 37°C
  Growth strain: DH5alpha
  Copy number: High Copy
Gene/Insert
  Gene/Insert name: CDK4
  Species: H. sapiens (human)
  Insert size (bp): 1000
  Mutation: R24C
  Entrez Gene: CDK4 (a.k.a. CMM3, PSK-J3)
  Cloning method: Restriction Enzyme; 5′ cloning site BamHI (not destroyed); 3′ cloning site BamHI (not destroyed)
  Sequencing primers: 5′ pBABE 5'; 3′ pBABE 3'
Terms and licenses: Academic/Nonprofit Terms; Industry Terms: Not Available to Industry
Depositor comments: R24C allele of the CDK4 gene encodes a kinase that is insensitive to inhibition by p16INK4A and p15INK4B, the major negative regulators of CDK4.
How to cite: pBABE-hygro CDK4 R24C was a gift from Bob Weinberg (Addgene plasmid # 11254 ; http://n2t.net/addgene:11254 ; RRID:Addgene_11254)
