[The description below was written by a language model from this plasmid's Addgene catalogue record and pLannotate feature annotations shown in this document.]
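Description:
pBABE-hygro CDK4 R24C is a Moloney murine leukemia virus-based retroviral expression vector built on the pBABE-hygro backbone and carrying human CDK4 with the R24C point mutation. In bacteria it is maintained as a high-copy plasmid through a ColE1/pUC-type origin and selected with ampicillin via the β-lactamase gene and its own promoter. The sequenced record is about 6.3 kb. The annotation places the bacterial origin between the hygromycin cassette and the downstream LTR rather than outside the proviral region.

The retroviral portion is flanked by MoMLV long terminal repeats. Downstream of the 5′ LTR lie the Ψ packaging signal and a truncated gag segment lacking its start codon, which together promote efficient encapsidation of the vector RNA when the plasmid is introduced into a packaging cell line that supplies the viral proteins in trans. The CDK4 open reading frame, inserted at a BamHI site that is retained on both sides, sits immediately after this region. No separate promoter is annotated upstream, so it is expressed from the LTR-driven transcript, as is standard for pBABE vectors. An internal SV40 enhancer/early promoter then drives the hygromycin phosphotransferase gene, allowing selection of stably transduced mammalian cells with hygromycin.

CDK4 is the cyclin D-dependent kinase that phosphorylates RB family proteins to permit G1/S progression. According to the depositor, the R24C allele encodes a kinase insensitive to p16INK4A and p15INK4B, its main negative regulators. The construct therefore provides a way to stably disable INK4-mediated restraint of the RB pathway. The associated publication used it in work defining the genetic elements required for transformation of human cells.
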