Features (pLannotate 1.2.2; 14 found; start..end, strand, type, name):
      6..475     +  LTR            LTR: long terminal repeat from Moloney murine leukemia virus
    599..873     +  misc_feature   MESV Ψ (fragment): packaging signal of murine embryonic stem cell virus
    940..1356    +  CDS            gag (truncated): truncated Moloney murine leukemia virus (MMLV) gag gene lacking the start codon
   1385..1402    -  misc_feature   MCS (fragment): pBluescript multiple cloning site
   1432..2340    +  CDS            CDK4: CDK4_HUMAN - Experimental evidence at protein level: Swiss-Prot protein existence level 1. Ser/Thr-kinase component of cyclin D-CDK4 (DC) complexes that phosphorylate and inhibit members of the retinoblastoma (RB) protein family including RB1 and regulate the cell-cycle during G(1)/S transition. Phosphorylation of RB1 allows dissociation of the transcription factor E2F from the RB/E2F complexes and the subsequent transcription of E2F target genes which are responsible for the progression through the G(1) phase. Hypophosphorylates RB1 in early G(1) phase. Cyclin D-CDK4 complexes are major integ
   2365..2381    -  misc_feature   MCS (fragment): pBluescript multiple cloning site
   2397..2726    +  promoter       SV40 promoter: SV40 enhancer and early promoter
   2800..3822    +  CDS            hph: KHYB_ECOLX - Experimental evidence at protein level: Swiss-Prot protein existence level 1. The aminoglycoside phosphotransferases achieve inactivation of their antibiotic substrates by phosphorylation. Only phosphorylates hygromycin and closely related compounds such as demethyl analogs and destomycin. From Escherichia coli.
   3853..3875    +  rep_origin     f1 ori (fragment): f1 bacteriophage origin of replication; arrow indicates direction of (+) strand synthesis
   3872..4441    +  rep_origin     ori: high-copy-number ColE1/pMB1/pBR322/pUC origin of replication
   4501..4692    +  LTR            5' LTR (fragment): 5' long terminal repeat from murine embryonic stem cell virus
   4698..5167    +  LTR            LTR: long terminal repeat from Moloney murine leukemia virus
   5282..6142    -  CDS            AmpR: β-lactamase; bla; confers resistance to ampicillin, carbenicillin, and related antibiotics
   6143..6247    -  promoter       AmpR promoter: bla
>Addgene plasmid #11254 | pBABE-hygro CDK4 R24C | addgene full sequence | sequence record 169430 | Addgene NGS Result
GCAGCCTGAATATGGGCCAAACAGGATATCTGTGGTAAGCAGTTCCTGCCCCGGCTCAGGGCCAAGAACA
GATGGAACAGCTGAATATGGGCCAAACAGGATATCTGTGGTAAGCAGTTCCTGCCCCGGCTCAGGGCCAA
GAACAGATGGTCCCCAGATGCGGTCCAGCCCTCAGCAGTTTCTAGAGAACCATCAGATGTTTCCAGGGTG
CCCCAAGGACCTGAAATGACCCTGTGCCTTATTTGAACTAACCAATCAGTTCGCTTCTCGCTTCTGTTCG
CGCGCTTCTGCTCCCCGAGCTCAATAAAAGAGCCCACAACCCCTCACTCGGGGCGCCAGTCCTCCGATTG
ACTGAGTCGCCCGGGTACCCGTGTATCCAATAAACCCTCTTGCAGTTGCATCCGACTTGTGGTCTCGCTG
TTCCTTGGGAGGGTCTCCTCTGAGTGATTGACTACCCGTCAGCGGGGGTCTTTCATTTGGGGGCTCGTCC
GGGATCGGGAGACCCCTGCCCAGGGACCACCGACCCACCACCGGGAGGCAAGCTGGCCAGCAACTTATCT
GTGTCTGTCCGATTGTCTAGTGTCTATGACTGATTTTATGCGCCTGCGTCGGTACTAGTTAGCTAACTAG
CTCTGTATCTGGCGGACCCGTGGTGGAACTGACGAGTTCTGAACACCCGGCCGCAACCCTGGGAGACGTC
CCAGGGACTTTGGGGGCCGTTTTTGTGGCCCGACCTGAGGAAGGGAGTCGATGTGGAATCCGACCCCGTC
AGGATATGTGGTTCTGGTAGGAGACGAGAACCTAAAACAGTTCCCGCCTCCGTCTGAATTTTTGCTTTCG
GTTTGGAACCGAAGCCGCGCGTCTTGTCTGCTGCAGCGCTGCAGCATCGTTCTGTGTTGTCTCTGTCTGA
CTGTGTTTCTGTATTTGTCTGAAAATTAGGGCCAGACTGTTACCACTCCCTTAAGTTTGACCTTAGGTCA
CTGGAAAGATGTCGAGCGGATCGCTCACAACCAGTCGGTAGATGTCAAGAAGAGACGTTGGGTTACCTTC
TGCTCTGCAGAATGGCCAACCTTTAACGTCGGATGGCCGCGAGACGGCACCTTTAACCGAGACCTCATCA
CCCAGGTTAAGATCAAGGTCTTTTCACCTGGCCCGCATGGACACCCAGACCAGGTCCCCTACATCGTGAC
CTGGGAAGCCTTGGCTTTTGACCCCCCTCCCTGGGTCAAGCCCTTTGTACACCCTAAGCCTCCGCCTCCT
CTTCCTCCATCCGCCCCGTCTCTCCCCCTTGAACCTCCTCGTTCGACCCCGCCTCGATCCTCCCTTTATC
CAGCCCTCACTCCTTCTCTAGGCGCCGGCCGGATCCCAGTGTGGTGGTACGTAGGAATTCCTGCAGCCCG
GGCTGGCGTGAGGGTCTCCCTTGATCTGAGAATGGCTACCTCTCGATATGAGCCAGTGGCTGAAATTGGT
GTCGGTGCCTATGGGACAGTGTACAAAGCTTGTGATCCCCACAGTGGCCACTTTGTGGCCCTCAAGAGTG
TGAGAGTCCCCAATGGAGGAGGAGGTGGAGGAGGCCTTCCCATCAGCACAGTTCGTGAGGTGGCTTTACT
GAGGCGACTGGAGGCTTTTGAGCATCCCAATGTTGTCCGGCTGATGGACGTCTGTGCCACATCCCGAACT
GACCGGGAGATCAAGGTAACCCTGGTGTTTGAGCATGTAGACCAGGACCTAAGGACATATCTGGACAAGG
CACCCCCACCAGGCTTGCCAGCCGAAACGATCAAGGATCTGATGCGCCAGTTTCTAAGAGGCCTAGATTT
CCTTCATGCCAATTGCATCGTTCACCGAGATCTGAAGCCAGAGAACATTCTGGTGACAAGTGGTGGAACA
GTCAAGCTGGCTGACTTTGGCCTGGCCAGAATCTACAGCTACCAGATGGCACTTACACCCGTGGTTGTTA
CACTCTGGTACCGAGCTCCCGAAGTTCTTCTGCAGTCCACATATGCAACACCTGTGGACATGTGGAGTGT
TGGCTGTATCTTTGCAGAGATGTTTCGTCGAAAGCCTCTCTTCTGTGGAAACTCTGAAGCCGACCAGTTG
GGCAAAATCTTTGACCTGATTGGGCTGCCTCCAGAGGATGACTGGCCTCGAGATGTATCCCTGCCCCGTG
GAGCCTTTCCCCCCAGAGGGCCCCGCCCAGTGCAGTCGGTGGTACCTGAGATGGAGGAGTCGGGAGCACA
GCTGCTGCTGGAAATGCTGACTTTTAACCCACACAAGCGAATCTCTGCCTTTCGAGCTCTGCAGCACTCT
TATCTACATAAGGATGAAGGTAATCCGGAGTATGATGTGCCAGATTATGCTTGAGGATCCACTAGTTCTA
GTCGACCCTGTGGAATGTGTGTCAGTTAGGGTGTGGAAAGTCCCCAGGCTCCCCAGCAGGCAGAAGTATG
CAAAGCATGCATCTCAATTAGTCAGCAACCAGGTGTGGAAAGTCCCCAGGCTCCCCAGCAGGCAGAAGTA
TGCAAAGCATGCATCTCAATTAGTCAGCAACCATAGTCCCGCCCCTAACTCCGCCCATCCCGCCCCTAAC
TCCGCCCAGTTCCGCCCATTCTCCGCCCCATGGCTGACTAATTTTTTTTATTTATGCAGAGGCCGAGGCC
GCCTCGGCCTCTGAGCTATTCCAGAAGTAGTGAGGAGGCTTTTTTGGAGGCCTAGGCTTTTGCAAAAAGC
TTGCCAGCTGGGGCGCCCTCTGGTAAGGTTGGGAAGCCCTGCAGATCTGATCCCGGGGGGCAATGAGATA
TGAAAAAGCCTGAACTCACCGCGACGTCTGTCGAGAAGTTTCTGATCGAAAAGTTCGACAGCGTCTCCGA
CCTGATGCAGCTCTCGGAGGGCGAAGAATCTCGTGCTTTCAGCTTCGATGTAGGAGGGCGTGGATATGTC
CTGCGGGTAAATAGCTGCGCCGATGGTTTCTACAAAGATCGTTATGTTTATCGGCACTTTGCATCGGCCG
CGCTCCCGATTCCGGAAGTGCTTGACATTGGGGAATTTAGCGAGAGCCTGACCTATTGCATCTCCCGCCG
TGCACAGGGTGTCACGTTGCAAGACCTGCCTGAAACCGAACTGCCCGCTGTTCTGCAGCCGGTCGCGGAG
GCCATGGATGCGATCGCTGCGGCCGATCTTAGCCAGACGAGCGGGTTCGGCCCATTCGGACCGCAAGGAA
TCGGTCAATACACTACATGGCGTGATTTCATATGCGCGATTGCTGATCCCCATGTGTATCACTGGCAAAC
TGTGATGGACGACACCGTCAGTGCGTCCGTCGCGCAGGCTCTCGATGAGCTGATGCTTTGGGCCGAGGAC
TGCCCCGAAGTCCGGCACCTCGTGCACGCGGATTTCGGCTCCAACAATGTCCTGACGGACAATGGCCGCA
TAACAGCGGTCATTGACTGGAGCGAGGCGATGTTCGGGGATTCCCAATACGAGGTCGCCAACATCTTCTT
CTGGAGGCCGTGGTTGGCTTGTATGGAGCAGCAGACGCGCTACTTCGAGCGGAGGCATCCGGAGCTTGCA
GGATCGCCGCGGCTCCGGGCGTATATGCTCCGCATTGGTCTTGACCAACTCTATCAGAGCTTGGTTGACG
GCAATTTCGATGATGCAGCTTGGGCGCAGGGTCGATGCGACGCAATCGTCCGATCCGGAGCCGGGACTGT
CGGGCGTACACAAATCGCCCGCAGAAGCGCGGCCGTCTGGACCGATGGCTGTGTAGAAGTACTCGCCGAT
AGTGGAAACCGACGCCCCAGCACTCGTCCGAGGGCAAAGGAATAGAGTAGATGCCGACCGGGATCTATCG
ATGCGGCGGGTGTGGTGGTTACGCGTAATCTGCTGCTTGCAAACAAAAAAACCACCGCTACCAGCGGTGG
TTTGTTTGCCGGATCAAGAGCTACCAACTCTTTTTCCGAAGGTAACTGGCTTCAGCAGAGCGCAGATACC
AAATACTGTTCTTCTAGTGTAGCCGTAGTTAGGCCACCACTTCAAGAACTCTGTAGCACCGCCTACATAC
CTCGCTCTGCTAATCCTGTTACCAGTGGCTGCTGCCAGTGGCGATAAGTCGTGTCTTACCGGGTTGGACT
CAAGACGATAGTTACCGGATAAGGCGCAGCGGTCGGGCTGAACGGGGGGTTCGTGCACACAGCCCAGCTT
GGAGCGAACGACCTACACCGAACTGAGATACCTACAGCGTGAGCTATGAGAAAGCGCCACGCTTCCCGAA
GGGAGAAAGGCGGACAGGTATCCGGTAAGCGGCAGGGTCGGAACAGGAGAGCGCACGAGGGAGCTTCCAG
GGGGAAACGCCTGGTATCTTTATAGTCCTGTCGGGTTTCGCCACCTCTGACTTGAGCGTCGATTTTTGTG
ATGCTCGTCAGGGGGGCGGAGCCTATGGAAAAACGCCAGCAACGCATCGATAAAATAAAAGATTTTATTT
AGTCTCCAGAAAAAGGGGGGAATGAAAGACCCCACCTGTAGGTTTGGCAAGCTAGCTTAAGTAACGCCAT
TTTGCAAGGCATGGAAAAATACATAACTGAGAATAGAGAAGTTCAGATCAAGGTCAGGAACAGATGGAAC
AGCTGAATATGGGCCAAACAGGATATCTGTGGTAAGCAGTTCCTGCCCCGGCTCAGGGCCAAGAACAGAT
GGAACAGCTGAATATGGGCCAAACAGGATATCTGTGGTAAGCAGTTCCTGCCCCGGCTCAGGGCCAAGAA
CAGATGGAACAGCTGAATATGGGCCAAACAGGATATCTGTGGTAAGCAGTTCCTGCCCCGGCTCAGGGCC
AAGAACAGATGGTCCCCAGATGCGGTCCAGCCCTCAGCAGTTTCTAGAGAACCATCAGATGTTTCCAGGG
TGCCCCAAGGACCTGAAATGACCCTGTGCCTTATTTGAACTAACCAATCAGTTCGCTTCTCGCTTCTGTT
CGCGCGCTTCTGCTCCCCGAGCTCAATAAAAGAGCCCACAACCCCTCACTCGGGGCGCCAGTCCTCCGAT
TGACTGAGTCGCCCGGGTACCCGTGTATCCAATAAACCCTCTTGCAGTTGCATCCGACTTGTGGTCTCGC
TGTTCCTTGGGAGGGTCTCCTCTGAGTGATTGACTACCCGTCAGCGGGGGTCTTTCACATGCAGCATGTA
TCAAAATTAATTTGGTTTTTTTTCTTAAGTATTTACATTAAATGGCCATAGTGCGGCCGCAAATCAATCT
AAAGTATATATGAGTAAACTTGGTCTGACAGTTACCAATGCTTAATCAGTGAGGCACCTATCTCAGCGAT
CTGTCTATTTCGTTCATCCATAGTTGCCTGACTCCCCGTCGTGTAGATAACTACGATACGGGAGGGCTTA
CCATCTGGCCCCAGTGCTGCAATGATACCGCGAGACCCACGCTCACCGGCTCCAGATTTATCAGCAATAA
ACCAGCCAGCCGGAAGGGCCGAGCGCAGAAGTGGTCCTGCAACTTTATCCGCCTCCATCCAGTCTATTAA
TTGTTGCCGGGAAGCTAGAGTAAGTAGTTCGCCAGTTAATAGTTTGCGCAACGTTGTTGCCATTGCTACA
GGCATCGTGGTGTCACGCTCGTCGTTTGGTATGGCTTCATTCAGCTCCGGTTCCCAACGATCAAGGCGAG
TTACATGATCCCCCATGTTGTGCAAAAAAGCGGTTAGCTCCTTCGGTCCTCCGATCGTTGTCAGAAGTAA
GTTGGCCGCAGTGTTATCACTCATGGTTATGGCAGCACTGCATAATTCTCTTACTGTCATGCCATCCGTA
AGATGCTTTTCTGTGACTGGTGAGTACTCAACCAAGTCATTCTGAGAATAGTGTATGCGGCGACCGAGTT
GCTCTTGCCCGGCGTCAATACGGGATAATACCGCGCCACATAGCAGAACTTTAAAAGTGCTCATCATTGG
AAAACGTTCTTCGGGGCGAAAACTCTCAAGGATCTTACCGCTGTTGAGATCCAGTTCGATGTAACCCACT
CGTGCACCCAACTGATCTTCAGCATCTTTTACTTTCACCAGCGTTTCTGGGTGAGCAAAAACAGGAAGGC
AAAATGCCGCAAAAAAGGGAATAAGGGCGACACGGAAATGTTGAATACTCATACTCTTCCTTTTTCAATA
TTATTGAAGCATTTATCAGGGTTATTGTCTCATGAGCGGATACATATTTGAATGTATTTAGAAAAATAAA
CAAATAGGGGTTCCGCGCACATTTCCCCGAAAAGTGCCACCT
