>Addgene plasmid #11254 | pBABE-hygro CDK4 R24C | addgene partial sequence | sequence record 18107 | pBABE 3'
AGCATAATCTGGCACATCATACTCCGGATTACCTTCATCCTTATGTAGATAAGAGTGCTGCAGAGCTCGA
AAGGCAGAGATTCGCTTGTGTGGGTTAAAAGTCAGCATTTCCAGCAGCAGCTGTGCTCCCGACTCCTCCA
TCTCAGGTACCACCGACTGCACTGGGCGGGGCCCTCTGGGGGGAAAGGCTCCACGGGGCAGGGATACATC
TCGAGGCCAGTCATCCTCTGGAGGCAGCCCAATCAGGTCAAAGATTTTGCCCAACTGGTCGGCTTCAGAG
TTTCCACAGAAGAGAGGCTTTCGACGAAACATCTCTGCAAAGATACAGCCAACACTCCACATGTCCACAG
GTGTTGCATATGTGGACTGCAGAAGAACTTCGGGAGCTCGGTACCAGAGTGTAACAACCACGGGTGTAAG
TGCCATCTGGTAGCTGTAGATTCTGGCCAGGCCAAAGTCAGCCAGCTTGACTGTTCCACCACTTGTCACC
AGAATGTTCTCTGGCTTCAGATCTCGGTGAACGATGCAATTGGCATGAAGGAAATCTAGGCCTCTTAGAA
ACTGGCGCATCAGATCCTTGATCGTTTCGGCTGGCAAGCCTGGTGGGGGTGCCTTGTCCAGATATGTCCT
TAGGTCCTGGTCTACATGCTCAAACACCAGGGTTACCTTGATCTCCCGGTCAGTTCGGGATGTGGCACAG
ACGTCCATCAGCCGGACAACATTGGGATGCTCAAAAGCCTCCAGTCGCCTCAGTAAAGCCACCTCACGAA
CTGTGCTGATGG
