>Addgene plasmid #11254 | pBABE-hygro CDK4 R24C | addgene partial sequence | sequence record 77707 | pBABE5 5'-CTTTATCCAGCCCTCAC-3'
GGTGGTACGTAGGAATTCCTGCAGCCCGGGCTGGCGTGAGGGTCTCCCTTGATCTGAGAATGGCTACCTC
TCGATATGAGCCAGTGGCTGAAATTGGTGTCGGTGCCTATGGGACAGTGTACAAAGCTTGTGATCCCCAC
AGTGGCCACTTTGTGGCCCTCAAGAGTGTGAGAGTCCCCAATGGAGGAGGAGGTGGAGGAGGCCTTCCCA
TCAGCACAGTTCGTGAGGTGGCTTTACTGAGGCGACTGGAGGCTTTTGAGCATCCCAATGTTGTCCGGCT
GATGGACGTCTGTGCCACATCCCGAACTGACCGGGAGATCAAGGTAACCCTGGTGTTTGAGCATGTAGAC
CAGGACCTAAGGACATATCTGGACAAGGCACCCCCACCAGGCTTGCCAGCCGAAACGATCAAGGATCTGA
TGCGCCAGTTTCTAAGAGGCCTAGATTTCCTTCATGCCAATTGCATCGTTCACCGAGATCTGAAGCCAGA
GAACATTCTGGTGACAAGTGGTGGAACAGTCAAGCTGGCTGACTTTGGCCTGGCCAGAATCTACAGCTAC
CAGATGGCACTTACACCCGTGGTTGTTACACTCTGGTACCGAGCTCCCGAAGTTCTTCTGCAGTCCACAT
ATGCAACACCTGTGGACATGTGGAGTGTTGGCTGTATCTTTGCAGAGATGTTTCGTCGAAAGCCTCTCTT
CTGTGGAAACTCTGAAGCCGACCAGTTGGGCAAAATCTTTGACCTGATTGGGCTGCCTCCAGAGGATGAC
TGGCCTCGAGATGTATCCCTGCCCCGTGGAGCCTTTCCCCCCAGAGGGCCCCGCCCAGTGCAGTCGGTGG
T
